Addgene plasmid #240227: pENTR_spatzle-HA
Purpose: Gateway entry clone with spatzle tagged with HA (contains stop codon)
Depositing lab: Justin Bosch & Norbert Perrimon. Depositing organization: Harvard Medical School. Publication: Multi-omic mapping of Drosophila protein secretomes reveals tissue-specific origins and inter-organ trafficking. Bosch JA, Beltran PMJ, Cavers C, LaGraff JT, Melanson R, Singh A, Chen W, Hu Y, Tattikota SG, Liu Y, Hashmi Y, Asara JM, Branon T, Ting AY, Carr SA, Perrimon N. bioRxiv [Preprint]. 2025 Jul 11:2025.07.09.659702. doi: 10.1101/2025.07.09.659702. PubMed 40672250.
Backbone
  Vector backbone: pEntr
  Backbone manufacturer: Thermo Fisher
  Vector type: Gateway shuttle vector
Growth in bacteria
  Bacterial resistance: Kanamycin, 50 μg/mL
  Growth temperature: 37°C
  Growth strain: DH5alpha
  Copy number: Unknown
Gene/Insert
  Gene/Insert name: spatzle
  Species: D. melanogaster (fly)
  Entrez Gene: spz (a.k.a. Dmel_CG6134, CG6134, CT19282, Dmel\CG6134, SPZ, Spatzle, Spz, Spz-1, Spz1, mel(3)7)
  Tag / fusion protein: HA-spGFP11 (C terminal on insert)
  Cloning method: Gibson Cloning
Terms and licenses: Academic/Nonprofit Terms; Industry Terms: Not Available to Industry
Depositor comments: Please visit https://doi.org/10.1101/2025.07.09.659702 for bioRxiv preprint.
How to cite: pENTR_spatzle-HA was a gift from Justin Bosch & Norbert Perrimon (Addgene plasmid # 240227 ; http://n2t.net/addgene:240227 ; RRID:Addgene_240227)
