[The description below was written by a language model from this plasmid's Addgene catalogue record and pLannotate feature annotations shown in this document.]
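Description:
pENTR_spatzle-HA is a Gateway entry clone built on the commercial pENTR backbone, carrying the Drosophila melanogaster spatzle (spz) coding sequence for transfer into destination vectors. It is a small bacterial plasmid of about 3.6 kb. It is propagated in E. coli through a high-copy ColE1/pUC-type origin and selected with kanamycin via an aminoglycoside phosphotransferase gene. Upstream of the cloning region sit the rrnB T1 and T2 transcription terminators, which shield the insert from read-through transcription in bacteria. A T7 promoter lies just outside attL2, oriented back toward the insert. The short lacI and lacZα fragments annotated in the backbone are vector remnants rather than functional genes.

The payload lies between attL1 and attL2, the recombination sites used in the LR Clonase reaction to move an insert directionally into an attR-containing destination vector. It consists of the spz open reading frame, inserted by Gibson cloning, followed in frame by a C-terminal tag. Although the plasmid name mentions only HA, the catalogue lists the tag as HA-spGFP11. The feature table agrees, showing a short HA epitope segment (a single-repeat-sized match to 3xHA) followed by GFP11, the eleventh β-strand of superfolder GFP, which reconstitutes fluorescence when combined with GFP(1-10). The record states that the cassette ends with a stop codon, so any C-terminal tags in a destination vector would not be fused.

The entry clone has no eukaryotic promoter, so expression depends on the destination vector chosen. Spatzle is the secreted ligand of the Toll receptor, acting in antifungal immune signalling and embryonic dorsal-ventral patterning. The associated work concerns mapping fly protein secretomes and inter-organ trafficking, which suggests use for making tagged Spatzle expression constructs to detect and track the secreted protein.
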