Features (pLannotate 1.2.2; 12 found; start..end, strand, type, name):
    121..213     +  CDS            lacI (fragment): lac repressor; lacI; The lac repressor binds to the lac operator to inhibit transcription in E. coli. This inhibition can be relieved by adding lactose or isopropyl-β-D-thiogalactopyranoside (IPTG).
    268..295     -  terminator     rrnB T2 terminator: transcription terminator T2 from the E. coli rrnB gene
    427..470     +  terminator     rrnB T1 terminator: Escherichia coli rrnB; transcription terminator T1 from the E. coli rrnB gene
    517..553     -  CDS            lacZα (fragment): LacZα fragment of β-galactosidase; lacZ fragment
    569..668     +  protein_bind   attL1: mutant version of attL; recombination site for the Gateway® LR reaction LR Clonase™
    689..1588    +  CDS            spz (fragment): SPZ_DROME - Experimental evidence at protein level: Swiss-Prot protein existence level 1. The activated form, spaetzle C-106, acts as a ligand for the Toll receptor (PubMed:12872120). Binding to Toll activates the Toll signaling pathway and induces expression of the antifungal peptide drosomycin (PubMed:8808632). Component of the extracellular signaling pathway that establishes dorsal-ventral polarity in the embryo (PubMed:8124709, PubMed:11212919). From Drosophila melanogaster (Fruit fly).
   1616..1642    +  CDS            3xHA (fragment): three tandem HA epitope tags
   1661..1708    +  CDS            GFP11: 11th β-strand of superfolder GFP associates with GFP(1-10), consisting of the first 10 β-strands, to reconstitute fluorescent GFP (Cabantous et al., 2005; Kamiyama et al., 2016)
   1731..1830    -  protein_bind   attL2: mutant version of attL; recombination site for the Gateway® LR reaction LR Clonase™
   1848..1866    -  promoter       T7 promoter: promoter for bacteriophage T7 RNA polymerase
   2000..2809    +  CDS            KanR: aminoglycoside phosphotransferase; aph(3')-Ia; confers resistance to kanamycin in bacteria or G418 (Geneticin®) in eukaryotes
   2956..3544    +  rep_origin     ori: high-copy-number ColE1/pMB1/pBR322/pUC origin of replication
>Addgene plasmid #240227 | pENTR_spatzle-HA | addgene full sequence | sequence record 477849 | Addgene NGS Result
CTTTCCTGCGTTATCCCCTGATTCTGTGGATAACCGTATTACCGCCTTTGAGTGAGCTGATACCGCTCGC
CGCAGCCGAACGACCGAGCGCAGCGAGTCAGTGAGCGAGGAAGCGGAAGAGCGCCCAATACGCAAACCGC
CTCTCCCCGCGCGTTGGCCGATTCATTAATGCAGCTGGCACGACAGGTTTCCCGACTGGAAAGCGGGCAG
TGAGCGCAACGCAATTAATACGCGTACCGCTAGCCAGGAAGAGTTTGTAGAAACGCAAAAAGGCCATCCG
TCAGGATGGCCTTCTGCTTAGTTTGATGCCTGGCAGTTTATGGCGGGCGTCCTGCCCGCCACCCTCCGGG
CCGTTGCTTCACAACGTTCAAATCCGCTCCCGGCGGATTTGTCCTACTCAGGAGAGCGTTCACCGACAAA
CAACAGATAAAACGAAAGGCCCAGTCTTCCGACTGAGCCTTTCGTTTTATTTGATGCCTGGCAGTTCCCT
ACTCTCGCGTTAACGCTAGCATGGATGTTTTCCCAGTCACGACGTTGTAAAACGACGGCCAGTCTTAAGC
TCGGGCCCCAAATAATGATTTTATTTTGACTGATAGTGACCTGTTCGTTGCAACAAATTGATGAGCAATG
CTTTTTTATAATGCCAACTTTGTACAAAAAAGCAGGCTCCGCGGCCGCCCCCTTCACCATGATGACGCCC
ATGTGGATATCGCTGTTCAAAGTCCTGCTGCTGCTGTTCGCCTTCTTTGCCACGACGTCCGCGGACAGTG
CACCCTTCATGCCCATACCCACCCAGCACGACGATCCGACCCAGAAACAGAAACAGAATCAGAATCAATC
TCCGATACCCGAAACGAACCGCCATTACCATCAGTATCACAGCCTGATCCAACCAGATCAGTACTTCAAA
GTGCAGCGCTCCCCGAATGGAAAGCTGAATCTGGTCTTTAACGATACGTTCGTATCTTTGCAGAGGACGG
ACACGGAGGTGCAATCCGAACAGCCGATACCCCCCCGACATCCATCGGATACCTTTGTCTTCCCCGATTC
CCCCATAGCCAAGTATCGGCCACCACAATCCCCAGCTCGTCCTTTGAGGAATGACACTAAGGAGCACAAT
CCCTGCGCCAAGGATGAAAGCCAACACCTTAGAAACTTCTGCACGAATGTGGACGACTATCCGGACCTTT
CAGGCCTCACACATAAGCTAAAAAACAACTTCGCCAAGTTCTTTAGCAACGATCTTCAGCCCACGGATGT
GAGCTCTCGCGTTGGTGGCTCAGATGAGCGATTCCTTTGCAGGAGCATCAGGAAGCTGGTGTACCCAAAA
AAGGGCTTGAGGGCGGACGACACCTGGCAGTTAATTGTCAATAACGATGAGTACAAACAGGCCATCCAGA
TCGAAGAGTGCGAAGGAGCGGATCAACCCTGTGACTTTGCCGCCAACTTTCCGCAGAGCTATAATCCAAT
CTGCAAGCAGCACTACACACAGCAGACCCTGGCCAGCATCAAGAGTGATGGCGAACTGGACGTGGTGCAG
AATTCCTTCAAGATCCCCTCCTGCTGCAAGTGCGCGTTGAAGACTGGGGGTGATGGTGGCTCGGGTGGAG
GAAGTTACCCATACGATGTTCCAGATTACGCTGGAGGCTCCGGTACTAGCCGTGACCACATGGTCCTTCA
TGAGTATGTAAATGCTGCTGGGATTACATAATAGAAGGGTGGGCGCGCCGACCCAGCTTTCTTGTACAAA
GTTGGCATTATAAGAAAGCATTGCTTATCAATTTGTTGCAACGAACAGGTCACTATCAGTCAAAATAAAA
TCATTATTTGCCATCCAGCTGATATCCCCTATAGTGAGTCGTATTACATGGTCATAGCTGTTTCCTGGCA
GCTCTGGCCCGTGTCTCAAAATCTCTGATGTTACATTGCACAAGATAAAAATATATCATCATGAACAATA
AAACTGTCTGCTTACATAAACAGTAATACAAGGGGTGTTATGAGCCATATTCAACGGGAAACGTCGAGGC
CGCGATTAAATTCCAACATGGATGCTGATTTATATGGGTATAAATGGGCTCGCGATAATGTCGGGCAATC
AGGTGCGACAATCTATCGCTTGTATGGGAAGCCCGATGCGCCAGAGTTGTTTCTGAAACATGGCAAAGGT
AGCGTTGCCAATGATGTTACAGATGAGATGGTCAGACTAAACTGGCTGACGGAATTTATGCCTCTTCCGA
CCATCAAGCATTTTATCCGTACTCCTGATGATGCATGGTTACTCACCACTGCGATCCCCGGAAAAACAGC
ATTCCAGGTATTAGAAGAATATCCTGATTCAGGTGAAAATATTGTTGATGCGCTGGCAGTGTTCCTGCGC
CGGTTGCATTCGATTCCTGTTTGTAATTGTCCTTTTAACAGCGATCGCGTATTTCGTCTCGCTCAGGCGC
AATCACGAATGAATAACGGTTTGGTTGATGCGAGTGATTTTGATGACGAGCGTAATGGCTGGCCTGTTGA
ACAAGTCTGGAAAGAAATGCATAAACTTTTGCCATTCTCACCGGATTCAGTCGTCACTCATGGTGATTTC
TCACTTGATAACCTTATTTTTGACGAGGGGAAATTAATAGGTTGTATTGATGTTGGACGAGTCGGAATCG
CAGACCGATACCAGGATCTTGCCATCCTATGGAACTGCCTCGGTGAGTTTTCTCCTTCATTACAGAAACG
GCTTTTTCAAAAATATGGTATTGATAATCCTGATATGAATAAATTGCAGTTTCATTTGATGCTCGATGAG
TTTTTCTAATCAGAATTGGTTAATTGGTTGTAACACTGGCAGAGCATTACGCTGACTTGACGGGACGGCG
CAAGCTCATGACCAAAATCCCTTAACGTGAGTTACGCGTCGTTCCACTGAGCGTCAGACCCCGTAGAAAA
GATCAAAGGATCTTCTTGAGATCCTTTTTTTCTGCGCGTAATCTGCTGCTTGCAAACAAAAAAACCACCG
CTACCAGCGGTGGTTTGTTTGCCGGATCAAGAGCTACCAACTCTTTTTCCGAAGGTAACTGGCTTCAGCA
GAGCGCAGATACCAAATACTGTTCTTCTAGTGTAGCCGTAGTTAGGCCACCACTTCAAGAACTCTGTAGC
ACCGCCTACATACCTCGCTCTGCTAATCCTGTTACCAGTGGCTGCTGCCAGTGGCGATAAGTCGTGTCTT
ACCGGGTTGGACTCAAGACGATAGTTACCGGATAAGGCGCAGCGGTCGGGCTGAACGGGGGGTTCGTGCA
CACAGCCCAGCTTGGAGCGAACGACCTACACCGAACTGAGATACCTACAGCGTGAGCTATGAGAAAGCGC
CACGCTTCCCGAAGGGAGAAAGGCGGACAGGTATCCGGTAAGCGGCAGGGTCGGAACAGGAGAGCGCACG
AGGGAGCTTCCAGGGGGAAACGCCTGGTATCTTTATAGTCCTGTCGGGTTTCGCCACCTCTGACTTGAGC
GTCGATTTTTGTGATGCTCGTCAGGGGGGCGGAGCCTATGGAAAAACGCCAGCAACGCGGCCTTTTTACG
GTTCCTGGCCTTTTGCTGGCCTTTTGCTCACATGTT
